>Addgene plasmid #70178 | OPA1-isoform6 | addgene partial sequence | sequence record 137488 | pLXSN5 5'-CCCTTGAACCTCCTCGTTCGACC-3'
TCCTCCCTTTATCCAGCCCTCACTCCTTCTCTAGGCGCCGGAATTAGATCTCTCGAGAATTCACGCGTGG
TACCATGTGGCGACTACGTCGGGCCGCTGTGGCCTGTGAGGTCTGCCAGTCTTTAGTGAAACACAGCTCT
GGAATAAAAGGAAGTTTACCACTACAAAAACTACATCTGGTTTCACGAAGCATTTATCATTCACATCATC
CTACCTTAAAGCTTCAACGACCCCAATTAAGGACATCCTTTCAGCAGTTCTCTTCTCTGACAAACCTTCC
TTTACGTAAACTGAAATTCTCTCCAATTAAATATGGCTACCAGCCTCGCAGGAATTTTTGGCCAGCAAGA
TTAGCTACGAGACTCTTAAAACTTCGCTATCTCATACTAGGATCGGCTGTTGGGGGTGGCTACACAGCCA
AAAAGACTTTTGATCAGTGGAAAGATATGATACCGGACCTTAGTGAATATAAATGGATTGTGCCTGACAT
TGTGTGGGAAATTGATGAGTATATCGATTTTGGTCACAAATTGGTTAGTGAAGTCATAGGAGCTTCTGAC
CTACTTCTCTTGTTAGGTTCTCCGGAAGAAACGGCGTTTAGAGCAACAGATCGTGGATCTGAAAGTGACA
AGCATTTTAGAAAGGGTCTGCTTGGTGAGCTCATTCTCTTACAACAACAAATTCAAGAGCATGAAGAGGA
AGCGCGCAGAGCCGCTGGCCAATATAGCACGAGCTATGCCCAACAGAAGCGCAAGGTGTCAGACAAAGAG
AAAATTGACCAACTTCAGGAAGAACTTCTGCACACTCAGTTGAAGTATCAGAGAATCTTGGAACGATTAG
AAAAGGAGAACAAAGAATTGAGAAAATTAGTATTGCAGAAAGATGACAAAGGCATTCATCATAGAAAGCT
TAAGAAATCTTTGATCGACATGTATTCTGAAGTTCTTGATGTTCTCTCTGATTATGATGCCAGTTATAAT
ACGCAAGATCATCTGCCACGGGTTGTTGTGGTTGGAGATCA
