>Addgene plasmid #70178 | OPA1-isoform6 | addgene partial sequence | sequence record 137489 | MSCV_C_rev2 5'-ggccagaggccacttgtgtagcgcc-3'
CCAGCGGGGCTGCTAAAGCGCATGCTCCAGACTGCCTTGGGAAAAGCGCCTCCCCTACCCGGTAGAATTC
GTTAACTTGTTTATTGCAGCTTATAATGGTTACAAATAAAGCAATAGCATCACAAATTTCACAAATAAAG
CATTTTTTTCACTGCATTCTAGTTGTGGTTTGTCCAAACTCATCAATGTATCTTATCATGTCTGCTCGAA
GCGGCCGCTTATTTCTCCTGATGAAGAGCTTCAATGAAAGCATCAAGTTTTTCTTGAATTTCTCTAACTT
TCTTGAGGTCTTCCGCCAGTTGAACGCGTTTACCAGTAAGCAATTTAATCTTCTTCTCACCATCTTCAGC
AAAATCTTCCAATACCTCTTTAACATTTTTCTCTAATCGCCTAACTTCAGTATTTGTAAGTTGTTGCCTT
AAAGTATTTGCGGTGATAGCAAGCATGCGCTGTATACGCCAAAACAAGACCACATCATTGCATTCCAACT
CAGAATCTACAAAATGCCTTTGGTAGTAATAAAAACCTCTTCGACAAAGGTTACAATGGTTTAGAGCTGT
TTTTAAAAAATGTCTTCTATAAACTTGATGCCAAGTATCCTTAATCAAGCTTGGATCTACTTCTACTCCT
CGGGATTCAAGGTTCTTCCGGACTGTGGTTATTTCATCACTTGCAAGATAAGCTGGGTGCTCCTCATTAC
ATTTCAACATCTTCTCCAATTCATTCTTGGTTTCATTGTGAACACACTGTTCTTGGGTCCGATTCTTCCA
GTATAACCACCTCTTTTTCCAGTCTGGACCCACCATGTTTTCAATTGCATTTTCAGTATCCTTGAGACGA
GCCTGCAGAGCCTCTTCCATAAAATAAATAGCTGCATCCCATTGCTGTTTATCAGATATGGATCGGTCTT
CCAAAGCATTGTGTTGAATAACCCTCAAGCTGTCCTCCGCAAAGTCATTCCACTTGTGTCGTTTAATACT
TTCTTCCTTAACGGCCTCTTTAAGTTTATCAAATATGTCATCATGCTCTTTCCCTTTCGGTTCTGTCATA
AAGCGGGAAAATTCTTCTTGTAGGGTCTCCCAAGCAACCTCTACTGCTTTATTAGGAAGTTGTTTATCAG
TC
