[The description below was written by a language model from this plasmid's Addgene catalogue record.]
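Description:
OPA1-isoform6 is a retroviral mammalian expression plasmid built on the pMSCV-puro backbone (about 6.3 kb without insert), carrying the human OPA1 isoform 6 coding sequence. OPA1 (optic atrophy 1) is a dynamin-like GTPase of the mitochondria, and the gene produces multiple isoforms by alternative mRNA splicing; this construct represents one defined splice variant. The insert was placed into the vector by restriction cloning between the XhoI and HpaI sites, although the record does not say whether those sites survived cloning. No epitope tag or fluorescent fusion is listed.

No feature table accompanies the record, so individual elements are not documented. In the standard MSCV design, the inserted gene is transcribed from the murine stem cell virus 5′ long terminal repeat, a packaging signal allows the transcript to be encapsidated when the plasmid is introduced into a retroviral packaging cell line, and a separate internal promoter drives the puromycin resistance gene. This is consistent with the catalogue entry, which lists puromycin as the selectable marker for transduced or transfected mammalian cells. In bacteria the plasmid is maintained under ampicillin selection; it is grown in a recombination-reducing strain, as is common for repeat-containing LTR vectors, and its copy number is recorded as unknown.

The stated purpose is mammalian expression of human OPA1 isoform 6. The associated work concerns how OPA1 processing controls mitochondrial fusion and how it is regulated by mRNA splicing, membrane potential and the protease Yme1L. This suggests the plasmid serves to express a single isoform stably in cells, so that its proteolytic processing and contribution to fusion can be examined individually.
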