Addgene plasmid #70178: OPA1-isoform6
Purpose: Mammalian expression of hsOPA1 isoform 6
Depositing lab: David Chan. Depositing organization: California Institute of Technology. Publication: OPA1 processing controls mitochondrial fusion and is regulated by mRNA splicing, membrane potential, and Yme1L. Song Z, Chen H, Fiket M, Alexander C, Chan DC. J Cell Biol. 2007 Aug 27;178(5):749-55. Epub 2007 Aug 20. 10.1083/jcb.200704110 PubMed 17709429.
Backbone
  Vector backbone: pMSCV-puro
  Backbone manufacturer: Clontech
  Backbone size w/o insert (bp): 6300
  Vector type: Mammalian Expression, Retroviral
  Selectable markers: Puromycin
Growth in bacteria
  Bacterial resistance: Ampicillin, 100 μg/mL
  Growth temperature: 37°C
  Growth strain: NEB Stable
  Copy number: Unknown
Gene/Insert
  Gene/Insert name: hsOPA1 isoform 6 (alt names: Optic atrophy 1 protein; KIAA0567; DYNAMIN-LIKE 120-KD PROTEIN, MITOCHONDRIAL)
  Species: H. sapiens (human)
  GenBank ID: NM_130835.2
  Entrez Gene: OPA1 (a.k.a. BERHS, MGM1, MTDPS14, NPG, NTG, largeG)
  Cloning method: Restriction Enzyme; 5′ cloning site XhoI (unknown if destroyed); 3′ cloning site HpaI (unknown if destroyed)
  Sequencing primers: 5′ CCCTTGAACCTCCTCGTTCGACC
Terms and licenses: Academic/Nonprofit Terms; Industry Terms: Not Available to Industry
How to cite: OPA1-isoform6 was a gift from David Chan (Addgene plasmid # 70178 ; http://n2t.net/addgene:70178 ; RRID:Addgene_70178)
